>Addgene plasmid #8722 | Stat3-C Flag pRc/CMV | addgene partial sequence | sequence record 41246 | BGH-rev 5'-TAGAAGGCACAGTCGAGG-3'
CTATAGAATAGGGCCCTTGTCATCGTCGTCCTTGTAGTCTCTAGACATGGGGGAGGTAGCACACTCCGAG
GTCAGATCCATGTCAAACGTGAGCGACTCAAACTGCCCTCCTGCTGAGGGCTCAGCACCTTCACCGTTAT
TTCCAAACTGCATCAATGAATCTAAAGTGCGGGGGGACATCGGCAGGTCAATGGTATTGCTGCAGGTCGT
TGGTGTCACACAGATGAACTTGGTCTTCAGGTACGGGGCAGCACTACCTGGGTCGGCTTCGGGGTGCTCC
TGGCTCTCGGGCCTACAGTACTTTCCAAATGCCTCCTCCTTGGGAATGTCGGGGTAGAGGTAGACAAGTG
GAGACACCAGGATGCAGGTACAATCCATGATCTTATAGCCCATGATGATTTCAGCAAATGACATGTTGTT
CAGCTGCTGCTTGGTGTATGGCTCTACAGACTGGATCTGGGTCTTGCCACTGATGTCCTTTTCCACCCAA
GTGAAAGTGACCCCTCCTTCTTTGCTGCTCTCGCTGAAGCGCAGTAGGAAGGTGCCCGGGGGCTTTGTGC
TTAGGATGGCCCGCTCCCGCTCCTTGCTGATGAAACCCATGATGTACCCTTCATTCCAAAGGGCCAAGAT
ATACTTTTTCACAAGGTCGATGATATTGTCTAGCCAGACCCAGAAGGAGAAGCCCTTGCCAGCCATGTTT
TCTTTGCAGAATTTAGCCCATGTGATCTGACACCCTGAGTAGTTCACACCAGGCCCTAGGAGCTTCTCAG
CCAGCGTTGTCAGCTGCTCGATGCTCAGCCCTCGCTTGGTGGTGGACGAGAACTGCCAGCTGAGCACCTC
GGCCACTTGGTCCCAGGTTCCAATTGGCGGCTTAGTGAAGAAGTTCACGTTCTTG
