>Addgene plasmid #8722 | Stat3-C Flag pRc/CMV | addgene partial sequence | sequence record 43974 | CMV-F 5'-CGCAAATGGGCGGTAGGCGTG-3'
AGCAGAGCTCTCTGGCTAACTAGAGAACCCACTGCTTACTGGCTTATCGAAATTAATACGACTCACTATA
GGGAGACCCAAGCTTGGTACCGAGCTCGGATCCACTAGTAACGGCCGCCAGTGTGCTGGAATTCTGCAGA
TATCCATCACACTGGCGGCCGCTCTAGAACTAGTGGATCCCCCGGGCTGCAGGAATTCCGCCGCGACCAG
CGCAGGCCGGCCAGTCGGGCCTCAGCCCCGGAGACAGTCGAGACCCCTGACTGCAGCAGGATGGCTCAGT
GGAACCAGCTGCAGCAGCTGGACACACGCTACCTGAAGCAGCTGCACCAGCTGTACAGCGACAGCTTCCC
CATGGAGCTGCGGCAGTTCCTGGCACCTTGGATTGAGAGTCAAGACTGGGCATATGCAGCCAGCAAAGAG
TCACATGCCACGTTGGTGTTTCATAATCTCTTGGGTGAAATTGACCAGCAATATAGCCGATTCCTGCAAG
AGTCCAATGTCCTCTATCAGCACAACCTTCGAAGAATCAAGCAGTTTCTGCAGAGCAGGTATCTTGAGAA
GCCAATGGAAATTGCCCGGATCGTGGCCCGATGCCTGTGGGAAGAGTCTCGCCTCCTCCAGACGGCAGCC
ACGGCAGCCCAGCAAGGGGGCCAGGCCAACCACCCAACAGCCGCCGTAGTGACAGAGAAGCAGCAGATGT
TGGAGCAGCATCTTCAGGATGTCCGGAAGCGAGTGCAGGA
