>Addgene plasmid #8722 | Stat3-C Flag pRc/CMV | addgene partial sequence | sequence record 107983 | F1ori-F 5'-GTGGACTCTTGTTCCAAACTGG-3'
TTCTTTTGATTTATAAGGGATTTTGCCGATTTCGGCCTATTGGTTAAAAAATGAGCTGATTTAACAAAAA
TTTAACGCGAATTTTAACAAAATATTAACGCTTACAATTTAAATATTTGCTTATACAATCTTCCTGTTTT
TGGGGCTTTTCTGATTATCAACCGGGGTGGGTACCGAGCTCGAATTCTGTGGAATGTGTGTCAGTTAGGG
TGTGGAAAGTCCCCAGGCTCCCCAGCAGGCAGAAGTATGCAAAGCATGCATCTCAATTAGTCAGCAACCA
GGTGTGGAAAGTCCCCAGGCTCCCCAGCAGGCAGAAGTATGCAAAGCATGCATCTCAATTAGTCAGCAAC
CATAGTCCCGCCCCTAACTCCGCCCATCCCGCCCCTAACTCCGCCCAGTTCCGCCCATTCTCCGCCCCAT
GGCTGACTAATTTTTTTTATTTATGCAGAGGCCGAGGCCGCCTCGGCCTCTGAGCTATTCCAGAAGTAGT
GAGGAGGCTTTTTTGGAGGCCTAGGCTTTTGCAAAAAGCTCCCGGGAGCTTGGATATCCATTTTCGGATC
TGATCAAGAGACAGGATGAGGATCGTTTCGCATGATTGAACAAGATGGATTGCACGCAGGTTCTCCGGCC
GCTTGGGTGGAGAGGCTATTCGGCTATGACTGGGCACAACAGACAATCGGCTGCTCTGATGCCGCCGTGT
TCCGGCTGTCAGCGCAGGGGCGCCCGGTTCTTTTTGTCAAGACCGACCTGTCCGGTGCCCTGAATGAACT
GCAGGACGAGGCAGCGCGGCTATCGTGGCTGGCCACGACGGGCGTTCCTTGCGCAGCTGTGCTCGACGTT
GTCACTGAAGCGGGAAGGGACTGGCTGCTATTGGGCGAAGTGCCGGGG
