[The description below was written by a language model from this plasmid's Addgene catalogue record.]
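Description:
Stat3-C Flag pRc/CMV is a mammalian expression plasmid built on the commercial pRc/CMV backbone (about 5.5 kb without insert). It is propagated in E. coli as a high-copy plasmid under ampicillin selection and carries a neomycin resistance marker, so stably transfected mammalian cells can be selected with G418. No feature table accompanies the record. The promoter is therefore not listed explicitly, although the backbone name indicates CMV-driven expression. The use of T7 and SP6 as sequencing primers implies that these sites flank the cloning region.

The insert is a roughly 2.6 kb mouse Stat3 cDNA cloned between NotI and ApaI, both of which remain intact. It carries two substitutions, A662C and N664C, and the depositor states that these cysteine changes make the molecule constitutively active. This is the variant known as Stat3-C. A FLAG epitope is fused to the C terminus for detection or immunoprecipitation.

The depositor notes that an error in stop codon placement during tagging added two extra residues before the tag and a short tail of extra residues after it, ahead of the stop codon actually used. The ApaI site lies within the coding sequence just after the tag, so excising the insert with NotI and ApaI gives a fragment with no stop codon, which matters for subcloning. Repository quality control also found an additional E16K substitution.

The associated publication concerns Stat3 as an oncogene. This fits use of the plasmid for transient or stable expression of activated Stat3 to study its signalling, transcriptional and transforming activities in mammalian cells.
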