Addgene plasmid #8722: Stat3-C Flag pRc/CMV
Depositing lab: Jim Darnell. Depositing organization: Rockefeller University. Publication: Stat3 as an oncogene. Bromberg JF, Wrzeszczynska MH, Devgan G, Zhao Y, Pestell RG, Albanese C, Darnell JE Jr. Cell 1999 Aug 6;98(3):295-303. 10.1016/S0092-8674(00)81959-5 PubMed 10458605.
Backbone
  Vector backbone: pRc/CMV
  Backbone manufacturer: Invitrogen
  Backbone size w/o insert (bp): 5500
  Vector type: Mammalian Expression
  Selectable markers: Neomycin (select with G418)
Growth in bacteria
  Bacterial resistance: Ampicillin, 100 μg/mL
  Growth temperature: 37°C
  Growth strain: DH5alpha
  Copy number: High Copy
Gene/Insert
  Gene/Insert name: Stat3-C (alt name: Stat3)
  Species: M. musculus (mouse)
  Insert size (bp): 2600
  Mutation: A662C and N664C. Residues changed to Cys renders the molecule constitutively active. *See comments
  GenBank ID: U06922
  Entrez Gene: Stat3 (a.k.a. 1110034C02Rik, Aprf)
  Tag / fusion protein: Flag (C terminal on insert)
  Cloning method: Restriction Enzyme; 5′ cloning site NotI (not destroyed); 3′ cloning site ApaI (not destroyed)
  Sequencing primers: 5′ T7; 3′ SP6
Terms and licenses: Academic/Nonprofit Terms; Industry Terms: Not Available to Industry
Depositor comments: Residues changed to Cys renders the molecule constitutively active. Diagnostic Restriction Digest with BamHI (3.2kb, 2.8kb, and 2.0kb). Due to a stop codon error made when tagging the Stat3 clone with FLAG (DYKDDDDK) additional residues precede (SR) and follow the tag (GPYSIVSPKC STOP). The ApaI cloning site is GGG CCC, which encodes the G and P residues coming after the FLAG tag. Therefore, if the insert is removed with a NotI and ApaI digestion, it will not have a stop codon included. * E16K mutation found during QC
How to cite: Stat3-C Flag pRc/CMV was a gift from Jim Darnell (Addgene plasmid # 8722 ; http://n2t.net/addgene:8722 ; RRID:Addgene_8722)
